>Addgene plasmid #244916 | pAAV.SynFLEX.(cyto).iATPSnFR2.A95K.mIRFP670nano3 | addgene full sequence | sequence record 488646 | Addgene NGS Result
GCGTAATAGCGAAGAGGCCCGCACCGATCGCCCTTCCCAACAGTTGCGCAGCCTGAATGGCGAATGGG
[124 nt withheld, positions 69-192]
C
[91 nt withheld, positions 194-284]
A
[49 nt withheld, positions 286-334]
CCTTTGACGTTGGAGTCCACGTTCTTT
[37 nt withheld, positions 362-398]
ACCCTATCTCGGTCTATTCTTTTGATTTATAAGGGATTTTGCCGATTTCGGCCTATTGGTTAAAAAATGA
GCTGATTTAACAAAAATTTAACGCGAATTTTAACAAAATATTAACGCTTACAATTTAGGTGGCACTTTTC
GGGGAAATGTGCGCGGAACCCCTATTTGTTTATTTTTCTAAATACATTCAAATATGTATCCGCTCATGAG
ACAATAACCCTGATAAATGCTTCAATAATATTGAAAAAGGAAGAGTATGAGTATTCAACATTTCCGTGTC
GCCCTTATTCCCTTTTTTGCGGCATTTTGCCTTCCTGTTTTTGCTCACCCAGAAACGCTGGTGAAAGTAA
AAGATGCTGAAGATCAGTTGGGTGCACGAGTGGGTTACATCGAACTGGATCTCAACAGCGGTAAGATCCT
TGAGAGTTTTCGCCCCGAAGAACGTTTTCCAATGATGAGCACTTTTAAAGTTCTGCTATGTGGCGCGGTA
TTATCCCGTATTGACGCCGGGCAAGAGCAACTCGGTCGCCGCATACACTATTCTCAGAATGACTTGGTTG
AGTACTCACCAGTCACAGAAAAGCATCTTACGGATGGCATGACAGTAAGAGAATTATGCAGTGCTGCCAT
AACCATGAGTGATAACACTGCGGCCAACTTACTTCTGACAACGATCGGAGGACCGAAGGAGCTAACCGCT
TTTTTGCACAACATGGGGGATCATGTAACTCGCCTTGATCGTTGGGAACCGGAGCTGAATGAAGCCATAC
CAAACGACGAGCGTGACACCACGATGCCTGTAGCAATGGCAACAACGTTGCGCAAACTATTAACTGGCGA
ACTACTTACTCTAGCTTCCCGGCAACAATTAATAGACTGGATGGAGGCGGATAAAGTTGCAGGACCACTT
CTGCGCTCGGCCCTTCCGGCTGGCTGGTTTATTGCTGATAAATCTGGAGCCGGTGAGCGTGGGTCTCGCG
GTATCATTGCAGCACTGGGGCCAGATGGTAAGCCCTCCCGTATCGTAGTTATCTACACGACGGGGAGTCA
GGCAACTATGGATGAACGAAATAGACAGATCGCTGAGATAGGTGCCTCACTGATTAAGCATTGGTAACTG
TCAGACCAAGTTTACTCATATATACTTTAGATTGATTTAAAACTTCATTTTTAATTTAAAAGGATCTAGG
TGAAGATCCTTTTTGATAATCTCATGACCAAAATCCCTTAACGTGAGTTTTCGTTCCACTGAGCGTCAGA
CCCCGTAGAAAAGATCAAAGGATCTTCTTGAGATCCTTTTTTTCTGCGCGTAATCTGCTGCTTGCAAACA
AAAAAACCACCGCTACCAGCGGTGGTTTGTTTGCCGGATCAAGAGCTACCAACTCTTTTTCCGAAGGTAA
CTGGCTTCAGCAGAGCGCAGATACCAAATACTGTTCTTCTAGTGTAGCCGTAGTTAGGCCACCACTTCAA
GAACTCTGTAGCACCGCCTACATACCTCGCTCTGCTAATCCTGTTACCAGTGGCTGCTGCCAGTGGCGAT
AAGTCGTGTCTTACCGGGTTGGACTCAAGACGATAGTTACCGGATAAGGCGCAGCGGTCGGGCTGAACGG
GGGGTTCGTGCACACAGCCCAGCTTGGAGCGAACGACCTACACCGAACTGAGATACCTACAGCGTGAGCT
ATGAGAAAGCGCCACGCTTCCCGAAGGGAGAAAGGCGGACAGGTATCCGGTAAGCGGCAGGGTCGGAACA
GGAGAGCGCACGAGGGAGCTTCCAGGGGGAAACGCCTGGTATCTTTATAGTCCTGTCGGGTTTCGCCACC
TCTGACTTGAGCGTCGATTTTTGTGATGCTCGTCAGGGGGGCGGAGCCTATGGAAAAACGCCAGCAACGC
GGCCTTTTTACGGTTCCTGGCCTTTTGCTGGCCTTTTGCTCACATGTTCTTTCCTGCGTTATCCCCTGAT
TCTGTGGATAACCGTATTACCGCCTTTGAGTGAGCTGATACCGCTCGCCGCAGCCGAACGACCGAGCGCA
GCGAGTCAGTGAGCGAGGAAGCGGAAGAGCGCCCAATACGCAAACCGCCTCTCCCCGCGCGTTGGCCGAT
TCATTAATGCAGCTGCGCGCTCGCTCGCTCACTGAGGCCGCCCGGGCAAAGCCCGGGCGTCGGGCGACCT
TTGGTCGCCCGGCCTCAGTGAGCGAGCGAGCGCGCAGAGAGGGAGTGGCCAACTCCATCACTAGGGGTTC
CTTGTAGTTAATGATTAACCCGCCATGCTACTTATCTACGTAGCCATGCTCTAGGAAGATCCTTATCGAT
TTTACCACATTTGTAGAGGTTTTACTTGCTTTAAAAAACCTCCCACATCTCCCCCTGAACCTGAAACATA
AAATGAATGCAATTGTTGTTGTTAACTTGTTTATTGCAGCTTATAATGGTTACAAATAAAGCAATAGCAT
CACAAATTTCACAAATAAAGCATTTTTTTCACTGCATTCTAGTTGTGGTTTGTCCAAACTCATCAATGTA
TCTTATCATGTCTGCTCGAAGCGGCCGCCCGGGTCGACTCTAGATGCATGCTCGAGCGGCCGCCCGGGTC
GACGGTATCGATGCGGGGAGGCGGCCCAAAGGGAGATCCGACTCGTCTGAGGGCGAAGGCGAAGACGCGG
AAGAGGCCGCAGAGCCGGCAGCAGGCCGCGGGAAGGAAGGTCCGCTGGATTGAGGGCCGAAGGGACGTAG
CAGAAGGACGTCCCGCGCAGAATCCAGGTGGCAACACAGGCGAGCAGCCAAGGAAAGGACGATGATTTCC
CCGACAACACCACGGAATTGTCAGTGCCCAACAGCCGAGCCCCTGTCCAGCAGCGGGCAAGGCAGGCGGC
GATGAGTTCCGCCGTGGCAATAGGGAGGGGGAAAGCGAAAGTCCCGGAAAGGAGCTGACAGGTGGTGGCA
ATGCCCCAACCAGTGGGGGTTGCGTCAGCAAACACAGTGCACACCACGCCACGTTGCCTGACAACGGGCC
ACAACTCCTCATAAAGAGACAGCAACCAGGATTTATACAAGGAGGAGAAAATGAAAGCCATACGGGAAGC
AATAGCATGATACAAAGGCATTAAAGCAGCGTATCCACATAGCGTAAAAGGAGCAACATAGTTAAGAATA
CCAGTCAATCTTTCACAAATTTTGTAATCCAGAGGTTGATTATCGATAAGCTTCTCGAGTGGATCATCTG
CAGAATTCGCCCTTTTCAGTGTTTCGAACCTCTTCGAGGGACATAACTTCGTATAATGTATGCTATACGA
AGTTATGGGTCGATGGTGAGATCTGGACTAGAGGGTCGATGGTGATGCTTGGATCAAAATAGGAAGAATC
CCAATGATAACTTCGTATAAAGTATCCTATACGAAGTTATACTAGTGGTACCACCGGTGATATCGCCACC
ATGGGCAGATCTATGAAGACTATTCACGTGAGTGTCGTAACTCCCGACGGGCCTGTATATGAGGATGACG
TTGAAATGGTGAGCGTCAAAGCAAAAAGTGGCGAGCTCGGTATTCTCCCAGGCCACATTCCCTTGAAAGC
TCCCCTAGAGATCAGTGCCGCACGCCTGAAGAAAGGGGGCAAAACACAGTATATCGCTGTGTCAGGCGGC
AACCTCGAAGTGCGGCCTGACAAGGTGACCATCTATGCCCAGGCAGCCGAGAGGGCTGAGGATATCGATG
TCCTGCGCGCCAAGAAAGCCAAGGAGAGAGCCGAGCGCCGACTCCAATCACAGGTCCTGGTCGGGAACGT
CTATATCACCGCCGACAAGCAGAAGAACGGCATCAAGGCGAACTTCAAGATCCGCCACAACGTGGAGGAC
GGCAGCATGCAGCTCGCCGACCACTACCAGCAGAACACCCCCATCGGCGACGGCCCCGTGCTGCTGCCCG
ACAACCACTACCTGAGCACCCAGTCCGTGCTGAGCAAAGACCCTAACGAGAAGCGCGATCACATGGTCCT
GCTGGAGTTCGTGACCGCCGCCGGGATCACTCTCGGCATGGACGAGCTGTACAAGGGCGGTACCGGAGGG
AGCATGAGCAAGGGCGAGGAGCTGTTCACCGGGGTGGTGCCCATCCTGGTCGAGCTGGACGGCGACGTAA
ACGGCCACAAGTTCAGCGTGCGCGGCGAGGGCGAGGGCGATGCCACCAACGGCAAGCTGACCCTGAAGTT
CATCTGCACCACCGGCAAGCTGCCCGTGCCCTGGCCCACCCTCGTGACCACCCTGACCTACGGCGTGCAG
TGCTTCAGCCGCTACCCCGACCACATGAAGCAGCACGACTTCTTCAAGTCCGCCATGCCCGAAGGCTACG
TCCAGGAGCGCACCATCAGCTTCAAGGACGACGGCACCTACAAGACCCGCGCCGAGGTGAAGTTCGAGGG
CGACACCCTGGTGAACCGCATCGAGCTGAAGGGCATCGACTTCAAGGAGGACGGCAACATCCTGGGGCAC
AAGCTGGAGTACAACTTTATTTGTGTGGACATCGATTTTAAGCGCGCCGAGCTCGCCCTTAAGCGCGCAA
TGAATAGGCTCTCAGTTGCCGAAATGAAGCTGCAGTCTACCGGCTCCGGAGGTGGAGGTACTGGAGGAGG
TGGGTCAGGTGGAGGTGGATCAATGGCAAACCTGGACAAGATGCTGAACACCACCGTGACCGAGGTGCGC
AAGTTCCTGCAAGCGGACAGAGTGTGCGTGTTCAAGTTCGAGGAAGATTACTCCGGCACCGTCTCGCACG
AAGCCGTGGACGACAGATGGATTAGCATCCTGAAGACCCAGGTGCAGGACAGATACTTCATGGAAACCAG
AGGCGAGGAATACGTCCACGGCAGATACCAGGCCATCGCCGACATCTACACAGCCAATCTGGTCGAGTGC
TACAGAGACCTGCTGATCGAGTTTCAGGTGCGGGCCATTCTGGCTGTCCCCATCCTGCAAGGCAAGAAGC
TGTGGGGCCTGCTGGTGGCCCACCAACTGGCCGGCCCTCGGGAGTGGCAGACCTGGGAAATCGACTTCCT
GAAACAGCAAGCCGTGGTGATGGGCATCGCCATCCAGCAGAGCTAGGCTAGCACTAGTATAACTTCGTAT
AGCATACATTATACGAAGTTATGTGTCGATGGTGATGCTTGGCAATTCGGGTCGATGGTGAAGCATTGGT
CTTCCTATTTTGATATAACTTCGTATAGGATACTTTATACGAAGTTATGGGGATCATCACCTGTGGAGAG
AAAGGCAAAGTGGATGTCAGTAAGACCAATAGGTGCCTATCAGAAACGCAAGAGTCTTCTCTGTCTCGAC
AAGCCCAGTTTCTATTGGTCTCCTTAAACCTGTCTTGTAACCTTGATACTTACCTGATCCAACGGCTGCG
ACTTGGGGCAGGGGGTCCTAGGGGTGGTCTGGCCAGGAGCCGCGGGGGCGGACTGCGCGGTGCCCAGGAG
CACAGCTGCGCTCTCAGGCACGACACGACTCCTCCGCTGCCCACCGCAGACTGAGGCAGCGCTGAGTCGC
CGGCGCCGCAGCGCAGATGGTCGCGCCCGTGCCCCCCTATCTCGCGCCTCGCGTGGTGCGGTCCGGCTGG
GCCGGCGGCGGCGCGGACGCGACCAAGGTGGCCGGGAAGGGGAGTTTGCGGGGGACCGGCGAGTGACGTC
AGCGCGCCTTCAGTGCTGAGGCGGCGGTGGCGCGCGCCGCCAGGCGGGGGCGAAGGCACTGTCCGCGGTG
CTGAAGCTGGCAGTGCGCACGCGCCTCGCCGCATCCTGTTTCCCCTCCCCCTCTCTGATAGGGGATGCGC
AATTTGGGGAATGGGGGTTGGGTGCTTGTCCAGTGGGTCGGGGTCGGTCGTCAATTTAAATACTGAAAAG
GGCGAATTCCAGCACACTGGAGCTCGGATCTTCCTAGAGCATGGCTACGTAGATAAGTAGCATGGCGGGT
TAATCATTAACTACAAGGAACCCCTAGTGATGGAGTTGGCCACTCCCTCTCTGCGCGCTCGCTCGCTCAC
TGAGGCCGGGCGACCAAAGGTCGCCCGACGCCCGGGCTTTGCCCGGGCGGCCTCAGTGAGCGAGCGAGCG
CGCAGCTG
Features (pLannotate 1.2.2; 21 found; start..end, strand, type, name):
     69..497     +  rep_origin     f1 ori (sequence partly withheld): f1 bacteriophage origin of replication; arrow indicates direction of (+) strand synthesis
    550..654     +  promoter       AmpR promoter: bla
    655..1515    +  CDS            AmpR: β-lactamase; bla; confers resistance to ampicillin, carbenicillin, and related antibiotics
   1686..2274    +  rep_origin     ori: high-copy-number ColE1/pMB1/pBR322/pUC origin of replication
   2457..2513    +  CDS            lacI (fragment): lac repressor; lacI; The lac repressor binds to the lac operator to inhibit transcription in E. coli. This inhibition can be relieved by adding lactose or isopropyl-β-D-thiogalactopyranoside (IPTG).
   2507..2640    -  repeat_region  AAV2 ITR: inverted terminal repeat of adeno-associated virus serotype 2 inverted
   2711..2779    +  CDS            large T antigen (fragment): large T antigen from SV40 (simian virus 40)
   2802..2923    +  polyA_signal   SV40 poly(A) signal: SV40 polyadenylation signal
   3001..3589    -  misc_feature   WPRE: woodchuck hepatitis virus posttranscriptional regulatory element
   3661..3694    -  protein_bind   loxP: Cre-mediated recombination occurs in the 8-bp core sequence (GCATACAT). Cre recombinase
   3765..3798    -  protein_bind   lox2272: Cre-mediated recombination occurs in the 8-bp core sequence (GGATACTT). lox2272 sites are compatible with each other, but incompatible with loxP or loxN sites (Lee and Saito, 1988). Cre recombinase
   3841..4161    +  CDS            atpC (fragment): ATPE_GEOKA - Experimental evidence at protein level: Swiss-Prot protein existence level 1. Produces ATP from ADP in the presence of a proton gradient across the membrane. From Geobacillus kaustophilus (strain HTA426).
   4174..4893    +  CDS            cEGFP: cEGFP is a basic (constitutively fluorescent) green fluorescent protein published in 2008, derived from Aequorea victoria.
   4906..4977    +  CDS            atpC (fragment): ATPE_BACP3 - Experimental evidence at protein level: Swiss-Prot protein existence level 1. Produces ATP from ADP in the presence of a proton gradient across the membrane. From Bacillus sp. (strain PS3).
   5041..5481    +  CDS            miRFP670nano: miRFP670nano is a basic (constitutively fluorescent) near ir fluorescent protein published in 2019, derived from Nostoc punctiforme. It has very low acid sensitivity. It requires the cofactor biliverdin for fluorescence.
   5497..5530    +  protein_bind   loxP: Cre-mediated recombination occurs in the 8-bp core sequence (GCATACAT). Cre recombinase
   5593..5626    +  protein_bind   lox2272: Cre-mediated recombination occurs in the 8-bp core sequence (GGATACTT). lox2272 sites are compatible with each other, but incompatible with loxP or loxN sites (Lee and Saito, 1988). Cre recombinase
   5639..5771    -  intron         chimeric intron: chimera between introns from human β-globin and immunoglobulin heavy chain genes
   5864..6261    -  promoter       hSyn promoter (fragment): human synapsin I promoter; confers neuron-specific expression (Kügler et al., 2003)
   6364..6496    +  repeat_region  AAV2 ITR (fragment): inverted terminal repeat of adeno-associated virus serotype 2 inverted
   6491..64      +  CDS            lacZα (fragment) (across the origin): LacZα fragment of β-galactosidase; lacZ fragment
