[The description below was written by a language model from this plasmid's Addgene catalogue record and pLannotate feature annotations shown in this document.]
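Description:
pAAV.SynFLEX.(cyto).iATPSnFR2.A95K.mIRFP670nano3 is an AAV transfer plasmid of about 6.5 kb for Cre-dependent, neuron-specific expression of a genetically encoded ATP sensor. It is propagated in E. coli under ampicillin selection (AmpR with its bla promoter). It carries a ColE1/pUC-type origin and an f1 origin, although the catalogue lists it as low copy and specifies a recombination-deficient strain, which is common practice for protecting repeat-containing ITR plasmids. Two AAV2 inverted terminal repeats flank the expression cassette and define the segment that is packaged into recombinant AAV particles.

The cassette lies on the minus strand of the sequenced record. It consists of a human synapsin I promoter, a chimeric β-globin/immunoglobulin intron, the floxed insert, a WPRE that enhances transcript stability and expression, and an SV40 polyadenylation signal. The coding sequence is annotated on the opposite strand to the promoter, so it is inverted relative to it, and it is bracketed by oppositely oriented loxP and lox2272 pairs in a FLEX (DIO) arrangement. Cre recombinase flips the insert and then locks it in the sense orientation, so expression is restricted to Cre-positive neurons.

The insert encodes iATPSnFR2, in which a circularly permuted GFP-type fluorophore (annotated as cEGFP) is inserted between fragments of the bacterial F0F1-ATP synthase ε subunit (atpC), the ATP-binding domain. The A95K mutation distinguishes this variant, though the record does not state its effect. The sensor is followed by the near-infrared protein mIRFP670nano3 (annotated as miRFP670nano), which does not respond to ATP and so can serve as a reference signal for normalising the green sensor output. The "cyto" label indicates cytosolic localisation. The catalogue lists the insert species as mouse, whereas the annotated parts are of bacterial, cyanobacterial and jellyfish origin.
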