Addgene plasmid #244916: pAAV.SynFLEX.(cyto).iATPSnFR2.A95K.mIRFP670nano3
Purpose: iATPSnFR2.A95K variant with non-responsive mIRFP670nano3
Depositing lab: Tim Brown & HHMI-JRC Tool Translation Team. Depositing organization: HHMI, Janelia Research Campus. Publication: iATPSnFR2: A high-dynamic-range fluorescent sensor for monitoring intracellular ATP. Marvin JS, Kokotos AC, Kumar M, Pulido C, Tkachuk AN, Yao JS, Brown TA, Ryan TA. Proc Natl Acad Sci U S A. 2024 May 21;121(21):e2314604121. doi: 10.1073/pnas.2314604121. Epub 2024 May 15. PubMed 38748581.
Backbone
  Vector backbone: pAAV
  Vector type: AAV
Growth in bacteria
  Bacterial resistance: Ampicillin, 100 μg/mL
  Growth temperature: 30°C
  Growth strain: NEB Stable
  Copy number: Low Copy
Gene/Insert
  Gene/Insert name: iATPSnFR2.A95K.mIRFP670nano3
  Species: M. musculus (mouse)
  Mutation: A95K
  Cloning method: Restriction Enzyme; 5′ cloning site Unknown (unknown if destroyed)
Terms and licenses: Academic/Nonprofit Terms; Industry Terms: Not Available to Industry
How to cite: pAAV.SynFLEX.(cyto).iATPSnFR2.A95K.mIRFP670nano3 was a gift from Tim Brown & HHMI-JRC Tool Translation Team (Addgene plasmid # 244916 ; http://n2t.net/addgene:244916 ; RRID:Addgene_244916)
